>Addgene plasmid #36683 | TAL2228 | depositor partial sequence | sequence record 45876 | TAL2228 sequence 1640 bps
GAACCTGACCCCAGACCAGGTAGTCGCAATCGCGAACAATAATGGGGGAAAGCAAGCCCTGGAAACCGTG
CAAAGGTTGTTGCCGGTCCTTTGTCAAGACCACGGCCTTACACCGGAGCAAGTCGTGGCCATTGCAAGCA
ATGGGGGTGGCAAACAGGCTCTTGAGACGGTTCAGAGACTTCTCCCAGTTCTCTGTCAAGCCCACGGGCT
GACTCCCGATCAAGTTGTAGCGATTGCGTCCAACGGTGGAGGGAAACAAGCATTGGAGACTGTCCAACGG
CTCCTTCCCGTGTTGTGTCAAGCCCACGGTTTGACGCCTGCACAAGTGGTCGCCATCGCCAACAACAACG
GCGGTAAGCAGGCGCTGGAAACAGTACAGCGCCTGCTGCCTGTACTGTGCCAGGATCATGGACTGACCCC
AGACCAGGTAGTCGCAATCGCGTCACATGACGGGGGAAAGCAAGCCCTGGAAACCGTGCAAAGGTTGTTG
CCGGTCCTTTGTCAAGACCACGGCCTTACACCGGAGCAAGTCGTGGCCATTGCAAGCAATGGGGGTGGCA
AACAGGCTCTTGAGACGGTTCAGAGACTTCTCCCAGTTCTCTGTCAAGCCCACGGGCTGACTCCCGATCA
AGTTGTAGCGATTGCGAATAACAATGGAGGGAAACAAGCATTGGAGACTGTCCAACGGCTCCTTCCCGTG
TTGTGTCAAGCCCACGGTTTGACGCCTGCACAAGTGGTCGCCATCGCCTCCAATATTGGCGGTAAGCAGG
CGCTGGAAACAGTACAGCGCCTGCTGCCTGTACTGTGCCAGGATCATGGACTGACCCCAGACCAGGTAGT
CGCAATCGCGAACAATAATGGGGGAAAGCAAGCCCTGGAAACCGTGCAAAGGTTGTTGCCGGTCCTTTGT
CAAGACCACGGCCTTACACCGGAGCAAGTCGTGGCCATTGCAAATAATAACGGTGGCAAACAGGCTCTTG
AGACGGTTCAGAGACTTCTCCCAGTTCTCTGTCAAGCCCACGGGCTGACTCCCGATCAAGTTGTAGCGAT
TGCGTCCAACGGTGGAGGGAAACAAGCATTGGAGACTGTCCAACGGCTCCTTCCCGTGTTGTGTCAAGCC
CACGGTTTGACGCCTGCACAAGTGGTCGCCATCGCCAACAACAACGGCGGTAAGCAGGCGCTGGAAACAG
TACAGCGCCTGCTGCCTGTACTGTGCCAGGATCATGGACTGACCCCAGACCAGGTAGTCGCAATCGCGTC
GAACATTGGGGGAAAGCAAGCCCTGGAAACCGTGCAAAGGTTGTTGCCGGTCCTTTGTCAAGACCACGGC
CTTACACCGGAGCAAGTCGTGGCCATTGCATCCCACGACGGTGGCAAACAGGCTCTTGAGACGGTTCAGA
GACTTCTCCCAGTTCTCTGTCAAGCCCACGGGCTGACTCCCGATCAAGTTGTAGCGATTGCGTCCAACGG
TGGAGGGAAACAAGCATTGGAGACTGTCCAACGGCTCCTTCCCGTGTTGTGTCAAGCCCACGGTTTGACG
CCTGCACAAGTGGTCGCCATCGCCTCGAATGGCGGCGGTAAGCAGGCGCTGGAAACAGTACAGCGCCTGC
TGCCTGTACTGTGCCAGGATCATGGACTGA
