>Addgene plasmid #36683 | TAL2228 | addgene partial sequence | sequence record 48082 | JDS-TALEN-F 5'-TAGGGGTCGGTAAACAGTGG-3'
TGTGGCGGGTGAGCTTAGGGGGCCTCCGCTCCAGCTCGACACCGGGCAGCTGCTGAAGATCGCGAAGAGA
GGGGGAGTAACAGCGGTAGAGGCAGTGCACGCCTGGCGCAATGCGCTCACCGGGGCCCCCTTGAACCTGA
CCCCAGACCAGGTAGTCGCAATCGCGAACAATAATGGGGGAAAGCAAGCCCTGGAAACCGTGCAAAGGTT
GTTGCCGGTCCTTTGTCAAGACCACGGCCTTACACCGGAGCAAGTCGTGGCCATTGCAAGCAATGGGGGT
GGCAAACAGGCTCTTGAGACGGTTCAGAGACTTCTCCCAGTTCTCTGTCAAGCCCACGGGCTGACTCCCG
ATCAAGTTGTAGCGATTGCGTCCAACGGTGGAGGGAAACAAGCATTGGAGACTGTCCAACGGCTCCTTCC
CGTGTTGTGTCAAGCCCACGGTTTGACGCCTGCACAAGTGGTCGCCATCGCCAACAACAACGGCGGTAAG
CAGGCGCTGGAAACAGTACAGCGCCTGCTGCCTGTACTGTGCCAGGATCATGGACTGACCCCAGACCAGG
TAGTCGCAATCGCGTCACATGACGGGGGAAAGCAAGCCCTGGAAACCGTGCAAAGGTTGTTGCCGGTCCT
TTGTCAAGACCACGGCCTTACACCGGAGCAAGTCGTGGCCATTGCAAGCAATGGGGGTGGCAAACAGGCT
CTTGAGACGGTTCAGAGACTTCTCCCAGTTCTCTGTCAAGCCCACGGGCTGACTCCCGATCAAGTTGTAG
CGATTGCGAATAACAATGGAGGGAAACAAGCATTGGAGACTGTCCAACGGCTCCTTCCCGTGTTGTGTCA
AGCCCACGGTTTGACGCCTGCACAA
