[The description below was written by a language model from this plasmid's Addgene catalogue record.]
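Description:
TAL2228 is a mammalian expression plasmid encoding the left-hand monomer of a TALEN pair directed against the human SDHC gene. It is built on the JDS71 TALEN expression backbone (about 6.4 kb without insert), a high-copy plasmid propagated in E. coli under ampicillin selection. The roughly 1.6 kb insert, a TAL effector repeat array produced by the FLASH assembly method, was placed into the backbone through BsmBI sites that were destroyed during cloning. BsmBI is a type IIS enzyme, which allows the array to be joined in frame with the flanking backbone-encoded sequences.

Expression is driven by the CMV promoter for transient expression in mammalian cells. The vector type also lists T7, so the same coding sequence can serve as a template for in vitro mRNA synthesis. The backbone supplies an N-terminal 3X FLAG tag for detection of the protein and a C-terminal wild-type FokI nuclease domain. Because FokI cleaves as a dimer, this left monomer is meant to be used with a matching right-hand TALEN that binds the opposite strand nearby. The two FokI domains then come together over the spacer and introduce a double-strand break at the SDHC locus. Repair of that break can yield indel mutations or, with a donor template, targeted sequence changes. The depositor records a specific 18-nucleotide target binding site for this monomer and recommends a diagnostic restriction digest to confirm the plasmid before use, which is a sensible precaution with repetitive TALE arrays. No feature table accompanies the record, so the origin of replication, the polyadenylation signal and any mammalian selection marker are not explicitly stated, although the BGH reverse sequencing primer suggests a BGH terminator region downstream of the insert.
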