Addgene plasmid #36683: TAL2228
Depositing lab: Keith Joung. Depositing organization: Massachusetts General Hospital. Publication: FLASH assembly of TALENs for high-throughput genome editing. Reyon D, Tsai SQ, Khayter C, Foden JA, Sander JD, Joung JK. Nat Biotechnol. 2012 Apr 8. doi: 10.1038/nbt.2170. PubMed 22484455.
Backbone
  Vector backbone: JDS71
  Backbone manufacturer: Joung lab (Addgene Plasmid # 32287)
  Backbone size w/o insert (bp): 6447
  Vector type: Mammalian, T7 for in vitro mRNA synthesis
Growth in bacteria
  Bacterial resistance: Ampicillin, 100 μg/mL
  Growth temperature: 37°C
  Growth strain: XL1 Blue
  Copy number: High Copy
Gene/Insert
  Gene/Insert name: SDHC-TALEN_Left (alt name: SDHC)
  Species: H. sapiens (human)
  Insert size (bp): 1640
  Entrez Gene: SDHC
  Promoter: CMV
  Tag / fusion protein: 3X Flag (N terminal on backbone); WT FOKI (C terminal on backbone)
  Cloning method: Restriction Enzyme; 5′ cloning site BsmBI (destroyed during cloning); 3′ cloning site BsmBI (destroyed during cloning)
  Sequencing primers: 5′ CMV-F; 3′ BGH-rev
Terms and licenses: Academic/Nonprofit Terms; Industry Terms: Not Available to Industry
Depositor comments: Target binding site: TGTTGCTGAGGTGACTTC It is strongly recommended that users perform a diagnostic digest to verify this plasmid prior to use. For example, a double digest of the plasmid with BamHI and KpnI should result in two bands at 2.2kb and 5.9kb.
How to cite: TAL2228 was a gift from Keith Joung (Addgene plasmid # 36683 ; http://n2t.net/addgene:36683 ; RRID:Addgene_36683)
