LOCUS       Exported 921 bp ds-DNA linear SYN 04-JUL-2021
DEFINITION  synthetic linear DNA
ACCESSION   .
VERSION     .
KEYWORDS    TAL2228
SOURCE      synthetic DNA construct
  ORGANISM  synthetic DNA construct
REFERENCE   1 (bases 1 to 921)
  AUTHORS   Reyon D, Tsai SQ, Khayter C, Foden JA, Sander JD, Joung JK
  TITLE     FLASH assembly of TALENs for high-throughput genome editing.
  JOURNAL   Nat Biotechnol. 2012 Apr 8. doi: 10.1038/nbt.2170.
  PUBMED    22484455
REFERENCE   2 (bases 1 to 921)
  AUTHORS   .
  TITLE     Direct Submission
  JOURNAL   Exported Jul 4, 2021 from SnapGene Server 1.1.58
            http://www.snapgene.com
FEATURES             Location/Qualifiers
     source          1..921
                     /organism="synthetic DNA construct"
                     /mol_type="other DNA"
     primer_bind     36..55
                     /label=T7
                     /note="T7 promoter, forward primer"
     promoter        36..54
                     /label=T7 promoter
                     /note="promoter for bacteriophage T7 RNA polymerase"
     CDS             80..145
                     /codon_start=1
                     /product="three tandem FLAG(R) epitope tags, followed by an
                     enterokinase cleavage site"
                     /label=3xFLAG
                     /translation="DYKDHDGDYKDHDIDYKDDDDK"
     CDS             152..172
                     /codon_start=1
                     /product="nuclear localization signal of SV40 (simian virus
                     40) large T antigen"
                     /label=SV40 NLS
                     /translation="PKKKRKV"
ORIGIN
        1 actagagaac ccactgctta ctggcttatc gaaattaata cgactcacta tagggagacc
       61 caagctggct agcaccatgg actacaaaga ccatgacggt gattataaag atcatgacat
      121 cgattacaag gatgacgatg acaagatggc ccccaagaag aagaggaagg tgggcattca
      181 ccgcggggta cctatggtgg acttgaggac actcggttat tcgcaacagc aacaggagaa
      241 aatcaagcct aaggtcagga gcaccgtcgc gcaacaccac gaggcgcttg tggggcatgg
      301 cttcactcat gcgcatattg tcgcgctttc acagcaccct gcggcgcttg ggacggtggc
      361 tgtcaaatac caagatatga ttgcggccct gcccgaagcc acgcacgagg caattgtagg
      421 ggtcggtaaa cagtggtcgg gagcgcgagc acttgaggcg ctgctgactg tggcgggtga
      481 gcttaggggg cctccgctcc agctcgacac cgggcagctg ctgaagatcg cgaagagagg
      541 gggagtaaca gcggtagagg cagtgcacgc ctggcgcaat gcgctcaccg gggccccctt
      601 gaacctgacc ccagaccagg tagtcgcaat cgcgaacaat aatgggggaa agcaagccct
      661 ggaaaccgtg caaaggttgt tgccggtcct ttgtcaagac cacggcctta caccggagca
      721 agtcgtggcc attgcaagca atgggggtgg caaacaggct cttgagacgg ttcagagact
      781 tctcccagtt ctctgtcaag cccacgggct gactcccgat caagttgtag cgattgcgtc
      841 caacggtgga gggaaacaag cattggagac tgtccaacgg ctccttcccg tgttgtgtca
      901 agcccacggt ttgacgcctg c
//
